Addgene plasmid #192130: pSK-mU6-Ccu-sgRNA-SV40-puro
Purpose: Expresses Ccu-SgRNA scaffold cloned with BbsI and puromycin resistance gene
Depositing lab: Yongming Wang. Depositing organization: Fudan University. Publication: Genome editing with natural and engineered CjCas9 orthologs. Gao S, Wang Y, Qi T, Wei J, Hu Z, Liu J, Sun S, Liu H, Wang Y. Mol Ther. 2023 Apr 5;31(4):1177-1187. doi: 10.1016/j.ymthe.2023.01.029. Epub 2023 Feb 1. PubMed 36733251.
Backbone
  Vector backbone: pUC57 vector
  Vector type: Mammalian Expression
Growth in bacteria
  Bacterial resistance: Ampicillin, 100 μg/mL
  Growth temperature: 37°C
  Growth strain: DH5alpha
  Copy number: High Copy
Gene/Insert
  Gene/Insert name: Ccu-SgRNA scaffold
  Species: Synthetic
  Cloning method: Gibson Cloning
Terms and licenses: Academic/Nonprofit Terms; Industry Terms: Not Available to Industry
How to cite: pSK-mU6-Ccu-sgRNA-SV40-puro was a gift from Yongming Wang (Addgene plasmid # 192130 ; http://n2t.net/addgene:192130 ; RRID:Addgene_192130)
