[The description below was written by a language model from this plasmid's Addgene catalogue record and pLannotate feature annotations shown in this document.]
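Description:
pSK-mU6-Ccu-sgRNA-SV40-puro is a 4,677 nt mammalian expression plasmid for delivering a single guide RNA, together with a drug-selection marker, in genome-editing experiments. It is propagated in E. coli at high copy through a ColE1/pUC-type origin and selected with ampicillin via the β-lactamase gene and its own promoter. The catalogue lists the backbone as pUC57. However, the annotated features (f1 origin, flanking T7 and T3 promoters, pBluescript multiple-cloning-site remnants, lacZα fragment and lac promoter/operator) and the "pSK" in the name look more like a pBluescript SK-type backbone. The record does not resolve this discrepancy.

The payload consists of two divergently oriented cassettes. On the reverse strand, the mouse U6 RNA polymerase III promoter drives a synthetic "Ccu" sgRNA scaffold. The annotation software recognises only a short stretch of it as resembling the Campylobacter jejuni Cas9 guide scaffold, which fits the associated work on CjCas9 orthologs. The record does not spell out which organism "Ccu" denotes. According to the stated purpose, target-specific spacers are inserted using BbsI, a type IIS enzyme commonly used for seamless ligation of annealed oligonucleotides between promoter and scaffold. On the forward strand, the SV40 enhancer/early promoter drives puromycin N-acetyltransferase, followed by an SV40 polyadenylation signal, allowing enrichment of transfected mammalian cells with puromycin. A short bleomycin-resistance gene fragment between PuroR and the poly(A) signal appears to be a cloning remnant rather than a functional marker.

No Cas9 nuclease is encoded, so the cognate Cas9 ortholog must be supplied from a separate construct.
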