Features (pLannotate 1.2.2; 19 found; start..end, strand, type, name):
      7..365     +  rep_origin     f1 ori (sequence partly withheld): f1 bacteriophage origin of replication; arrow indicates direction of (+) strand synthesis
    467..622     -  CDS            lacZα (fragment): LacZα fragment of β-galactosidase; lacZ fragment
    630..648     +  promoter       T7 promoter: promoter for bacteriophage T7 RNA polymerase
    657..677     -  misc_feature   MCS (fragment): pBluescript multiple cloning site
    735..764     -  misc_RNA       Cj gRNA scaffold (fragment): guide RNA scaffold for the Campylobacter jejuni CRISPR/Cas9 system (Kim et al., 2016)
    786..1098    -  promoter       U6 promoter: RNA polymerase III promoter for mouse U6 snRNA (Das et al., 1988)
   1139..1468    +  promoter       SV40 promoter: SV40 enhancer and early promoter
   1478..2077    +  CDS            PuroR: puromycin N-acetyltransferase; pac from Streptomyces alboniger; confers resistance to puromycin
   2137..2295    +  CDS            ble (fragment): BLE_KLEPN - Experimental evidence at protein level: Swiss-Prot protein existence level 1. Binding protein with a strong affinity to the bleomycin family of antibiotics. Binds to CL990; an antimitotic-antibiotic compound. From Klebsiella pneumoniae.
   2290..2424    +  polyA_signal   SV40 poly(A) signal: SV40 polyadenylation signal
   2425..2479    -  misc_feature   MCS (fragment): pBluescript multiple cloning site
   2492..2510    -  promoter       T3 promoter: promoter for bacteriophage T3 RNA polymerase
   2555..2571    -  protein_bind   lac operator: The lac repressor binds to the lac operator to inhibit transcription in E. coli. This inhibition can be relieved by adding lactose or isopropyl-β-D-thiogalactopyranoside (IPTG). lac repressor encoded by lacI
   2579..2609    -  promoter       lac promoter: promoter for the E. coli lac operon
   2624..2645    -  protein_bind   CAP binding site: CAP binding activates transcription in the presence of cAMP. E. coli catabolite activator protein
   2658..2750    -  CDS            lacI (fragment): lac repressor; lacI; The lac repressor binds to the lac operator to inhibit transcription in E. coli. This inhibition can be relieved by adding lactose or isopropyl-β-D-thiogalactopyranoside (IPTG).
   2933..3521    -  rep_origin     ori: high-copy-number ColE1/pMB1/pBR322/pUC origin of replication
   3692..4552    -  CDS            AmpR: β-lactamase; bla; confers resistance to ampicillin, carbenicillin, and related antibiotics
   4553..4657    -  promoter       AmpR promoter: bla
>Addgene plasmid #192130 | pSK-mU6-Ccu-sgRNA-SV40-puro | addgene full sequence | sequence record 385767 | Addgene NGS Result
CACCTG
[124 nt withheld, positions 7-130]
C
[91 nt withheld, positions 132-222]
A
[49 nt withheld, positions 224-272]
CCTTTGACGTTGGAGTCCACGTTCTTT
[37 nt withheld, positions 300-336]
ACCCTATCTCGGTCTATTCTTTTGATTTATAAGGGATTTTGCCGATTTCGGCCTATTGGTTAAAAAAATG
AGCTGATTTAACAAAAATTTAACGCGAATTTTAACAAAATATTAACGCTTACAATTTCCATTCGCCATTC
AGGCTGCGCAACTGTTGGGAAGGGCGATCGGTGCGGGCCTCTTCGCTATTACGCCAGCTGGCGAAAGGGG
GATGTGCTGCAAGGCGATTAAGTTGGGTAACGCCAGGGTTTTCCCAGTCACGACGTTGTAAAACGACGGC
CAGTGAGCGCGCGTAATACGACTCACTATAGGGCGAATTGGGTACCGGGCCCCCCCTCGAGACTAGTAAA
AAACGGTTTTTAAGGGATTGCAAACCCTGCGGGGAACCGAAAAACCCCTTATTTTAGTCCCTTTTCAGGG
ACTAAAACACGTCTTCTGAGAAGACTGCAAACAAGGCTTTTCTCCAAGGGATATTTATAGTCTCAAAACA
CACAATTACTTTACAGTTAGGGTGAGTTTCCTTTTGTGCTGTTTTTTAAAATAATAATTTAGTATTTGTA
TCTCTTATAGAAATCCAAGCCTATCATGTAAAATGTAGCTAGTATTAAAAAGAACAGATTATCTGTCTTT
TATCGCACATTAAGCCTCTATAGTTACTAGGAAATATTATATGCAAATTAACCGGGGCAGGGGAGTAGCC
GAGCTTCTCCCACAAGTCTGTGCGAGGGGGCCGGCGCGGGCCTAGAGATGGCGCGTCGGATCTCTAGAGC
GGGCCCGGTACTAACCAAACTGGATATCGATAGTGTGTCAGTTAGGGTGTGGAAAGTCCCCAGGCTCCCC
AGCAGGCAGAAGTATGCAAAGCATGCATCTCAATTAGTCAGCAACCAGGTGTGGAAAGTCCCCAGGCTCC
CCAGCAGGCAGAAGTATGCAAAGCATGCATCTCAATTAGTCAGCAACCATAGTCCCGCCCCTAACTCCGC
CCATCCCGCCCCTAACTCCGCCCAGTTCCGCCCATTCTCCGCCCCATGGCTGACTAATTTTTTTTATTTA
TGCAGAGGCCGAGGCCGCCTCGGCCTCTGAGCTATTCCAGAAGTAGTGAGGAGGCTTTTTTGGAGGCCTA
GGCTTTTGCAAAAAGCTTACCATGACCGAGTACAAGCCCACGGTGCGCCTCGCCACCCGCGACGACGTCC
CCAGGGCCGTACGCACCCTCGCCGCCGCGTTCGCCGACTACCCCGCCACGCGCCACACCGTCGATCCGGA
CCGCCACATCGAGCGGGTCACCGAGCTGCAAGAACTCTTCCTCACGCGCGTCGGGCTCGACATCGGCAAG
GTGTGGGTCGCGGACGACGGCGCCGCGGTGGCGGTCTGGACCACGCCGGAGAGCGTCGAAGCGGGGGCGG
TGTTCGCCGAGATCGGCCCGCGCATGGCCGAGTTGAGCGGTTCCCGGCTGGCCGCGCAGCAACAGATGGA
AGGCCTCCTGGCGCCGCACCGGCCCAAGGAGCCCGCGTGGTTCCTGGCCACCGTCGGCGTCTCGCCCGAC
CACCAGGGCAAGGGTCTGGGCAGCGCCGTCGTGCTCCCCGGAGTGGAGGCGGCCGAGCGCGCCGGGGTGC
CCGCCTTCCTGGAGACCTCCGCGCCCCGCAACCTCCCCTTCTACGAGCGGCTCGGCTTCACCGTCACCGC
CGACGTCGAGGTGCCCGAAGGACCGCGCACCTGGTGCATGACCCGCAAGCCCGGTGCCTGACGCCCGCCC
CACGACCCGCAGCGCCCGACCGAAAGGAGCGCACGACCCCATGCATCGAAATGACCGACCAAGCGACGCC
CAACCTGCCATCACGAGATTTCGATTCCACCGCCGCCTTCTATGAAAGGTTGGGCTTCGGAATCGTTTTC
CGGGACGCCGGCTGGATGATCCTCCAGCGCGGGGATCTCATGCTGGAGTTCTTCGCCCACCCCAACTTGT
TTATTGCAGCTTATAATGGTTACAAATAAAGCAATAGCATCACAAATTTCACAAATAAAGCATTTTTTTC
ACTGCATTCTAGTTGTGGTTTGTCCAAACTCATCAATGTATCTTATCATGTCTGGATCCCTGCAGCCCGG
GGGATCCACTAGTTCTAGAGCGGCCGCCACCGCGGTGGAGCTCCAGCTTTTGTTCCCTTTAGTGAGGGTT
AATTGCGCGCTTGGCGTAATCATGGTCATAGCTGTTTCCTGTGTGAAATTGTTATCCGCTCACAATTCCA
CACAACATACGAGCCGGAAGCATAAAGTGTAAAGCCTGGGGTGCCTAATGAGTGAGCTAACTCACATTAA
TTGCGTTGCGCTCACTGCCCGCTTTCCAGTCGGGAAACCTGTCGTGCCAGCTGCATTAATGAATCGGCCA
ACGCGCGGGGAGAGGCGGTTTGCGTATTGGGCGCTCTTCCGCTTCCTCGCTCACTGACTCGCTGCGCTCG
GTCGTTCGGCTGCGGCGAGCGGTATCAGCTCACTCAAAGGCGGTAATACGGTTATCCACAGAATCAGGGG
ATAACGCAGGAAAGAACATGTGAGCAAAAGGCCAGCAAAAGGCCAGGAACCGTAAAAAGGCCGCGTTGCT
GGCGTTTTTCCATAGGCTCCGCCCCCCTGACGAGCATCACAAAAATCGACGCTCAAGTCAGAGGTGGCGA
AACCCGACAGGACTATAAAGATACCAGGCGTTTCCCCCTGGAAGCTCCCTCGTGCGCTCTCCTGTTCCGA
CCCTGCCGCTTACCGGATACCTGTCCGCCTTTCTCCCTTCGGGAAGCGTGGCGCTTTCTCATAGCTCACG
CTGTAGGTATCTCAGTTCGGTGTAGGTCGTTCGCTCCAAGCTGGGCTGTGTGCACGAACCCCCCGTTCAG
CCCGACCGCTGCGCCTTATCCGGTAACTATCGTCTTGAGTCCAACCCGGTAAGACACGACTTATCGCCAC
TGGCAGCAGCCACTGGTAACAGGATTAGCAGAGCGAGGTATGTAGGCGGTGCTACAGAGTTCTTGAAGTG
GTGGCCTAACTACGGCTACACTAGAAGAACAGTATTTGGTATCTGCGCTCTGCTGAAGCCAGTTACCTTC
GGAAAAAGAGTTGGTAGCTCTTGATCCGGCAAACAAACCACCGCTGGTAGCGGTGGTTTTTTTGTTTGCA
AGCAGCAGATTACGCGCAGAAAAAAAGGATCTCAAGAAGATCCTTTGATCTTTTCTACGGGGTCTGACGC
TCAGTGGAACGAAAACTCACGTTAAGGGATTTTGGTCATGAGATTATCAAAAAGGATCTTCACCTAGATC
CTTTTAAATTAAAAATGAAGTTTTAAATCAATCTAAAGTATATATGAGTAAACTTGGTCTGACAGTTACC
AATGCTTAATCAGTGAGGCACCTATCTCAGCGATCTGTCTATTTCGTTCATCCATAGTTGCCTGACTCCC
CGTCGTGTAGATAACTACGATACGGGAGGGCTTACCATCTGGCCCCAGTGCTGCAATGATACCGCGAGAC
CCACGCTCACCGGCTCCAGATTTATCAGCAATAAACCAGCCAGCCGGAAGGGCCGAGCGCAGAAGTGGTC
CTGCAACTTTATCCGCCTCCATCCAGTCTATTAATTGTTGCCGGGAAGCTAGAGTAAGTAGTTCGCCAGT
TAATAGTTTGCGCAACGTTGTTGCCATTGCTACAGGCATCGTGGTGTCACGCTCGTCGTTTGGTATGGCT
TCATTCAGCTCCGGTTCCCAACGATCAAGGCGAGTTACATGATCCCCCATGTTGTGCAAAAAAGCGGTTA
GCTCCTTCGGTCCTCCGATCGTTGTCAGAAGTAAGTTGGCCGCAGTGTTATCACTCATGGTTATGGCAGC
ACTGCATAATTCTCTTACTGTCATGCCATCCGTAAGATGCTTTTCTGTGACTGGTGAGTACTCAACCAAG
TCATTCTGAGAATAGTGTATGCGGCGACCGAGTTGCTCTTGCCCGGCGTCAATACGGGATAATACCGCGC
CACATAGCAGAACTTTAAAAGTGCTCATCATTGGAAAACGTTCTTCGGGGCGAAAACTCTCAAGGATCTT
ACCGCTGTTGAGATCCAGTTCGATGTAACCCACTCGTGCACCCAACTGATCTTCAGCATCTTTTACTTTC
ACCAGCGTTTCTGGGTGAGCAAAAACAGGAAGGCAAAATGCCGCAAAAAAGGGAATAAGGGCGACACGGA
AATGTTGAATACTCATACTCTTCCTTTTTCAATATTATTGAAGCATTTATCAGGGTTATTGTCTCATGAG
CGGATACATATTTGAATGTATTTAGAAAAATAAACAAATAGGGGTTCCGCGCACATTTCCCCGAAAAGTG
C
